Addgene plasmid #149351: pCAG-Venus-pA_U6-BbsI (pE057)
Purpose: Mammalian expression vector for Venus
Depositing lab: Ralf Kuehn. Depositing organization: Max-Delbrueck-Centrum fuer Molekulare Medizin (MDC). Publication: A homology independent sequence replacement strategy in human cells using a CRISPR nuclease. Danner E, Lebedin M, de la Rosa K, Kuhn R. Open Biol. 2021 Jan;11(1):200283. doi: 10.1098/rsob.200283. Epub 2021 Jan 27. PubMed 33499763.
Backbone
  Vector backbone: puc19
  Backbone size w/o insert (bp): 2218
  Total vector size (bp): 5969
  Vector type: Mammalian Expression
Growth in bacteria
  Bacterial resistance: Ampicillin, 100 μg/mL
  Growth temperature: 37°C
  Growth strain: DH5alpha
  Copy number: High Copy
Gene/Insert
  Gene/Insert name: Venus
  Insert size (bp): 717
  Promoter: CAG
  Cloning method: Restriction Enzyme; 5′ cloning site PacI (not destroyed); 3′ cloning site MluI (not destroyed)
  Sequencing primers: 5′ M13 for; 3′ M13 rev
Terms and licenses: Academic/Nonprofit Terms; Industry Terms: Not Available to Industry
How to cite: pCAG-Venus-pA_U6-BbsI (pE057) was a gift from Ralf Kuehn (Addgene plasmid # 149351 ; http://n2t.net/addgene:149351 ; RRID:Addgene_149351)
