[The description below was written by a language model from this plasmid's Addgene catalogue record and pLannotate feature annotations shown in this document.]
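Description:
pCAG-Venus-pA_U6-BbsI (pE057) is a mammalian expression plasmid of about 6 kb, recorded as built on a pUC19 backbone. It is propagated in E. coli at high copy from the ColE1/pUC-type origin and selected with ampicillin through the β-lactamase gene and its own promoter. The backbone also carries an f1 phage origin and remnants of earlier cloning vectors (lacZα and lacI fragments, CAP site, lac promoter and operator, a short SV40 promoter fragment, and a piece of pBluescript polylinker). None of these appears to have a role in the mammalian payload.

The plasmid holds two separate transcription units. In the first, the composite CAG promoter (CMV immediate-early enhancer, chicken β-actin promoter and a chimeric β-actin/β-globin intron) drives strong constitutive RNA polymerase II expression of the 717 bp Venus coding sequence, a rapidly maturing yellow fluorescent protein derived from Aequorea victoria. Transcripts are terminated by the bovine growth hormone polyadenylation signal. Venus was inserted between PacI and MluI sites that remain intact, and a T7 promoter lies just upstream of it. The second unit is a human U6 RNA polymerase III promoter followed, after a short gap, by the Streptococcus pyogenes Cas9 guide RNA scaffold. The plasmid name implies that BbsI sites in this gap accept a spacer oligonucleotide, although the feature tables do not annotate these sites and no spacer is recorded.

No Cas9 gene is annotated, so the nuclease would have to be supplied separately. The stated purpose is simply Venus expression in mammalian cells. The layout also suits delivering a custom sgRNA while fluorescently marking transfected cells, consistent with the associated work on CRISPR-based sequence replacement in human cells. The depositor and sequencing-derived records differ by only a few bases and share the same annotated features.
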