Features (pLannotate 1.2.2; 19 found; start..end, strand, type, name):
      2..381     +  enhancer       CMV enhancer: human cytomegalovirus immediate early enhancer
    383..660     +  promoter       chicken β-actin promoter: No description available
    661..1672    +  intron         chimeric intron: chimera between introns from chicken β-actin and rabbit β-globin
   1685..1703    +  promoter       T7 promoter: promoter for bacteriophage T7 RNA polymerase
   1738..2454    +  CDS            Venus: Venus is a basic (constitutively fluorescent) yellow fluorescent protein published in 2002, derived from Aequorea victoria. It is reported to be a rapidly-maturing weak dimer with moderate acid sensitivity.
   2493..2511    -  misc_feature   MCS (fragment): pBluescript multiple cloning site
   2529..2640    +  polyA_signal   bGH poly(A) signal: bovine growth hormone polyadenylation signal
   2757..2778    +  promoter       SV40 promoter (fragment): SV40 enhancer and early promoter
   2802..2956    +  CDS            lacZα (fragment): LacZα fragment of β-galactosidase; lacZ fragment
   2987..3415    -  rep_origin     f1 ori (sequence partly withheld): f1 bacteriophage origin of replication; arrow indicates direction of (+) strand synthesis
   3442..3546    +  promoter       AmpR promoter: bla
   3547..4407    +  CDS            AmpR: β-lactamase; bla; confers resistance to ampicillin, carbenicillin, and related antibiotics
   4578..5166    +  rep_origin     ori: high-copy-number ColE1/pMB1/pBR322/pUC origin of replication
   5349..5441    +  CDS            lacI (fragment): lac repressor; lacI; The lac repressor binds to the lac operator to inhibit transcription in E. coli. This inhibition can be relieved by adding lactose or isopropyl-β-D-thiogalactopyranoside (IPTG).
   5454..5475    +  protein_bind   CAP binding site: CAP binding activates transcription in the presence of cAMP. E. coli catabolite activator protein
   5490..5520    +  promoter       lac promoter: promoter for the E. coli lac operon
   5528..5544    +  protein_bind   lac operator: The lac repressor binds to the lac operator to inhibit transcription in E. coli. This inhibition can be relieved by adding lactose or isopropyl-β-D-thiogalactopyranoside (IPTG). lac repressor encoded by lacI
   5594..5834    +  promoter       U6 promoter: RNA polymerase III promoter for human U6 snRNA
   5861..5936    +  misc_RNA       gRNA scaffold: guide RNA scaffold for the Streptococcus pyogenes CRISPR/Cas9 system
>Addgene plasmid #149351 | pCAG-Venus-pA_U6-BbsI (pE057) | depositor full sequence | sequence record 291976 | pCAG-Venus-pA_U6-BbsI (pE057) sequence 5969 bps
CGACATTGATTATTGACTAGTTATTAATAGTAATCAATTACGGGGTCATTAGTTCATAGCCCATATATGG
AGTTCCGCGTTACATAACTTACGGTAAATGGCCCGCCTGGCTGACCGCCCAACGACCCCCGCCCATTGAC
GTCAATAATGACGTATGTTCCCATAGTAACGCCAATAGGGACTTTCCATTGACGTCAATGGGTGGAGTAT
TTACGGTAAACTGCCCACTTGGCAGTACATCAAGTGTATCATATGCCAAGTACGCCCCCTATTGACGTCA
ATGACGGTAAATGGCCCGCCTGGCATTATGCCCAGTACATGACCTTATGGGACTTTCCTACTTGGCAGTA
CATCTACGTATTAGTCATCGCTATTACCATGGTCGAGGTGAGCCCCACGTTCTGCTTCACTCTCCCCATC
TCCCCCCCCTCCCCACCCCCAATTTTGTATTTATTTATTTTTTAATTATTTTGTGCAGCGATGGGGGCGG
GGGGGGGGGGGGGGCGCGCGCCAGGCGGGGCGGGGCGGGGCGAGGGGCGGGGCGGGGCGAGGCGGAGAGG
TGCGGCGGCAGCCAATCAGAGCGGCGCGCTCCGAAAGTTTCCTTTTATGGCGAGGCGGCGGCGGCGGCGG
CCCTATAAAAAGCGAAGCGCGCGGCGGGCGGGAGTCGCTGCGTCGCGCCTTCGCCCCGTGCCCCGCTCCG
CCGCCGCCTCGCGCCGCCCGCCCCGGCTCTGACTGACCGCGTTACTCCCACAGGTGAGCGGGCGGGACGG
CCCTTCTCCTCCGGGCTGTAATTAGCGCTTGGTTTAATGACGGCTCGTTTCTTTTCTGTGGCTGCGTGAA
AGCCTTAAAGGGCTCCGGGAGGGCCCTTTGTGCGGGGGGGAGCGGCTCGGGGGGTGCGTGCGTGTGTGTG
TGCGTGGGGAGCGCCGCGTGCGGCCCGCGCTGCCCGGCGGCTGTGAGCGCTGCGGGCGCGGCGCGGGGCT
TTGTGCGCTCCGCGTGTGCGCGAGGGGAGCGCGGCCGGGGGCGGTGCCCCGCGGTGCGGGGGGGCTGCGA
GGGGAACAAAGGCTGCGTGCGGGGTGTGTGCGTGGGGGGGTGAGCAGGGGGTGTGGGCGCGGCGGTCGGG
CTGTAACCCCCCCCTGCACCCCCCTCCCCGAGTTGCTGAGCACGGCCCGGCTTCGGGTGCGGGGCTCCGT
GCGGGGCGTGGCGCGGGGCTCGCCGTGCCGGGCGGGGGGTGGCGGCAGGTGGGGGTGCCGGGCGGGGCGG
GGCCGCCTCGGGCCGGGGAGGGCTCGGGGGAGGGGCGCGGCGGCCCCGGAGCGCCGGCGGCTGTCGAGGC
GCGGCGAGCCGCAGCCATTGCCTTTTATGGTAATCGTGCGAGAGGGCGCAGGGACTTCCTTTGTCCCAAA
TCTGGCGGAGCCGAAATCTGGGAGGCGCCGCCGCACCCCCTCTAGCGGGCGCGGGCGAAGCGGTGCGGCG
CCGGCAGGAAGGAAATGGGCGGGGAGGGCCTTCGTGCGTCGCCGCGCCGCCGTCCCCTTCTCCATCTCCA
GCCTCGGGGCTGCCGCAGGGGGACGGCTGCCTTCGGGGGGGACGGGGCAGGGCGGGGTTCGGCTTCTGGC
GTGTGACCGGCGGCTCTAGAGCCTCTGCTAACCATGTTCATGCCTTCTTCTTTTTCCTACAGATCCTTAA
TTAATAATACGACTCACTATAGGGGCCGCCACCATGCCCAAGAAGAAGAGGAAGGTGATGGTGAGCAAGG
GCGAGGAGCTGTTCACCGGGGTGGTGCCCATCCTGGTCGAGCTGGACGGCGACGTAAACGGCCACAAGTT
CAGCGTGTCCGGCGAGGGCGAGGGCGATGCCACCTACGGCAAGCTGACCCTGAAGCTGATCTGCACCACC
GGCAAGCTGCCCGTGCCCTGGCCCACCCTCGTGACCACCCTGGGCTACGGCCTGCAGTGCTTCGCCCGCT
ACCCCGACCACATGAAGCAGCACGACTTCTTCAAGTCCGCCATGCCCGAAGGCTACGTCCAGGAGCGCAC
CATCTTCTTCAAGGACGACGGCAACTACAAGACCCGCGCCGAGGTGAAGTTCGAGGGCGACACCCTGGTG
AACCGCATCGAGCTGAAGGGCATCGACTTCAAGGAGGACGGCAACATCCTGGGGCACAAGCTGGAGTACA
ACTACAACAGCCACAACGTCTATATCACCGCCGACAAGCAGAAGAACGGCATCAAGGCCAACTTCAAGAT
CCGCCACAACATCGAGGACGGCGGCGTGCAGCTCGCCGACCACTACCAGCAGAACACCCCCATCGGCGAC
GGCCCCGTGCTGCTGCCCGACAACCACTACCTGAGCTACCAGTCCGCCCTGAGCAAAGACCCCAACGAGA
AGCGCGATCACATGGTCCTGCTGGAGTTCGTGACCGCCGCCGGGATCACTCTCGGCATGGACGAGCTGTA
CAAGGGCGGAGGCGGAGGCGGAGGCACGCGTAAATGATTGCAGATCCACTAGTTCTAGAGCTCGCTGATC
AGCCTCGACTGTGCCTTCTAGTTGCCAGCCATCTGTTGTTTGCCCCTCCCCCGTGCCTTCCTTGACCCTG
GAAGGTGCCACTCCCACTGTCCTTTCCTAATAAAATGAGGAAATTGCATCGCATTGTCTGAGTAGGTGTC
ATTCTATTCTGGGGGGTGGGGTGGGGCAGGACAGCAAGGGGGAGGATTGGGAAGAGAATAGCAGGCATGC
TGGGGATGCGGTGGGCTCTATGGCTTCTGAGGCGGAAAGAACCAGCTGGGGCTCGAGGCTAGAGCGGCCG
CCACTGGCCGTCGTTTTACAACGTCGTGACTGGGAAAACCCTGGCGTTACCCAACTTAATCGCCTTGCAG
CACATCCCCCTTTCGCCAGCTGGCGTAATAGCGAAGAGGCCCGCACCGATCGCCCTTCCCAACAGTTGCG
CAGCCTGAATGGCGAATGGAAATTGTAAGCGTTAATATTTTGTTAAAATTCGCGTTAAATTTTTGTTAAA
TCAGCTCATTTTTTAACCAATAGGCCGAAATCGGCAAAATCCCTTATAAATCAAAAGAATAGACCGAGAT
AGGGT
[37 nt withheld, positions 3086-3122]
AAAGAACGTGGACTCCAACGTCAAAGG
[49 nt withheld, positions 3150-3198]
T
[91 nt withheld, positions 3200-3290]
G
[124 nt withheld, positions 3292-3415]
CAGGTGGCACTTTTCGGGGAAATGTGCGCGGAACCCCTATTTGTTTATTTTTCTAAATACATTCAAATAT
GTATCCGCTCATGAGACAATAACCCTGATAAATGCTTCAATAATATTGAAAAAGGAAGAGTATGAGTATT
CAACATTTCCGTGTCGCCCTTATTCCCTTTTTTGCGGCATTTTGCCTTCCTGTTTTTGCTCACCCAGAAA
CGCTGGTGAAAGTAAAAGATGCTGAAGATCAGTTGGGTGCACGAGTGGGTTACATCGAACTGGATCTCAA
CAGCGGTAAGATCCTTGAGAGTTTTCGCCCCGAAGAACGTTTTCCAATGATGAGCACTTTTAAAGTTCTG
CTATGTGGCGCGGTATTATCCCGTATTGACGCCGGGCAAGAGCAACTCGGTCGCCGCATACACTATTCTC
AGAATGACTTGGTTGAGTACTCACCAGTCACAGAAAAGCATCTTACGGATGGCATGACAGTAAGAGAATT
ATGCAGTGCTGCCATAACCATGAGTGATAACACTGCGGCCAACTTACTTCTGACAACGATCGGAGGACCG
AAGGAGCTAACCGCTTTTTTGCACAACATGGGGGATCATGTAACTCGCCTTGATCGTTGGGAACCGGAGC
TGAATGAAGCCATACCAAACGACGAGCGTGACACCACGATGCCTGTAGCAATGGCAACAACGTTGCGCAA
ACTATTAACTGGCGAACTACTTACTCTAGCTTCCCGGCAACAATTAATAGACTGGATGGAGGCGGATAAA
GTTGCAGGACCACTTCTGCGCTCGGCCCTTCCGGCTGGCTGGTTTATTGCTGATAAATCTGGAGCCGGTG
AGCGTGGGTCTCGCGGTATCATTGCAGCACTGGGGCCAGATGGTAAGCCCTCCCGTATCGTAGTTATCTA
CACGACGGGGAGTCAGGCAACTATGGATGAACGAAATAGACAGATCGCTGAGATAGGTGCCTCACTGATT
AAGCATTGGTAACTGTCAGACCAAGTTTACTCATATATACTTTAGATTGATTTAAAACTTCATTTTTAAT
TTAAAAGGATCTAGGTGAAGATCCTTTTTGATAATCTCATGACCAAAATCCCTTAACGTGAGTTTTCGTT
CCACTGAGCGTCAGACCCCGTAGAAAAGATCAAAGGATCTTCTTGAGATCCTTTTTTTCTGCGCGTAATC
TGCTGCTTGCAAACAAAAAAACCACCGCTACCAGCGGTGGTTTGTTTGCCGGATCAAGAGCTACCAACTC
TTTTTCCGAAGGTAACTGGCTTCAGCAGAGCGCAGATACCAAATACTGTCCTTCTAGTGTAGCCGTAGTT
AGGCCACCACTTCAAGAACTCTGTAGCACCGCCTACATACCTCGCTCTGCTAATCCTGTTACCAGTGGCT
GCTGCCAGTGGCGATAAGTCGTGTCTTACCGGGTTGGACTCAAGACGATAGTTACCGGATAAGGCGCAGC
GGTCGGGCTGAACGGGGGGTTCGTGCACACAGCCCAGCTTGGAGCGAACGACCTACACCGAACTGAGATA
CCTACAGCGTGAGCTATGAGAAAGCGCCACGCTTCCCGAAGGGAGAAAGGCGGACAGGTATCCGGTAAGC
GGCAGGGTCGGAACAGGAGAGCGCACGAGGGAGCTTCCAGGGGGAAACGCCTGGTATCTTTATAGTCCTG
TCGGGTTTCGCCACCTCTGACTTGAGCGTCGATTTTTGTGATGCTCGTCAGGGGGGCGGAGCCTATGGAA
AAACGCCAGCAACGCGGCCTTTTTACGGTTCCTGGCCTTTTGCTGGCCTTTTGCTCACATGTTCTTTCCT
GCGTTATCCCCTGATTCTGTGGATAACCGTATTACCGCCTTTGAGTGAGCTGATACCGCTCGCCGCAGCC
GAACGACCGAGCGCAGCGAGTCAGTGAGCGAGGAAGCGGAAGAGCGCCCAATACGCAAACCGCCTCTCCC
CGCGCGTTGGCCGATTCATTAATGCAGCTGGCACGACAGGTTTCCCGACTGGAAAGCGGGCAGTGAGCGC
AACGCAATTAATGTGAGTTAGCTCACTCATTAGGCACCCCAGGCTTTACACTTTATGCTTCCGGCTCGTA
TGTTGTGTGGAATTGTGAGCGGATAACAATTTCACACAGGAAACAGCTATGACCATGAGGCGCGCCCCCC
CCTTCACCGAGGGCCTATTTCCCATGATTCCTTCATATTTGCATATACGATACAAGGCTGTTAGAGAGAT
AATTGGAATTAATTTGACTGTAAACACAAAGATATTAGTACAAAATACGTGACGTAGAAAGTAATAATTT
CTTGGGTAGTTTGCAGTTTTAAAATTATGTTTTAAAATGGACTATCATATGCTTACCGTAACTTGAAAGT
ATTTCGATTTCTTGGCTTTATATATCTTGTGGAAAGGACGAAACACCGGGTCTTCGAGAAGACCTGTTTT
AGAGCTAGAAATAGCAAGTTAAAATAAGGCTAGTCCGTTATCAACTTGAAAAAGTGGCACCGAGTCGGTG
CTTTTTTTGATCCAAGGGTGGGGCGCGCCGGATT
