Features (pLannotate 1.2.2; 19 found; start..end, strand, type, name):
      2..381     +  enhancer       CMV enhancer: human cytomegalovirus immediate early enhancer
    383..660     +  promoter       chicken β-actin promoter: No description available
    661..1677    +  intron         chimeric intron: chimera between introns from chicken β-actin and rabbit β-globin
   1690..1708    +  promoter       T7 promoter: promoter for bacteriophage T7 RNA polymerase
   1743..2459    +  CDS            Venus: Venus is a basic (constitutively fluorescent) yellow fluorescent protein published in 2002, derived from Aequorea victoria. It is reported to be a rapidly-maturing weak dimer with moderate acid sensitivity.
   2498..2516    -  misc_feature   MCS (fragment): pBluescript multiple cloning site
   2534..2645    +  polyA_signal   bGH poly(A) signal: bovine growth hormone polyadenylation signal
   2762..2783    +  promoter       SV40 promoter (fragment): SV40 enhancer and early promoter
   2806..2960    +  CDS            lacZα (fragment): LacZα fragment of β-galactosidase; lacZ fragment
   2991..3419    -  rep_origin     f1 ori (sequence partly withheld): f1 bacteriophage origin of replication; arrow indicates direction of (+) strand synthesis
   3446..3550    +  promoter       AmpR promoter: bla
   3551..4411    +  CDS            AmpR: β-lactamase; bla; confers resistance to ampicillin, carbenicillin, and related antibiotics
   4582..5170    +  rep_origin     ori: high-copy-number ColE1/pMB1/pBR322/pUC origin of replication
   5353..5445    +  CDS            lacI (fragment): lac repressor; lacI; The lac repressor binds to the lac operator to inhibit transcription in E. coli. This inhibition can be relieved by adding lactose or isopropyl-β-D-thiogalactopyranoside (IPTG).
   5458..5479    +  protein_bind   CAP binding site: CAP binding activates transcription in the presence of cAMP. E. coli catabolite activator protein
   5494..5524    +  promoter       lac promoter: promoter for the E. coli lac operon
   5532..5548    +  protein_bind   lac operator: The lac repressor binds to the lac operator to inhibit transcription in E. coli. This inhibition can be relieved by adding lactose or isopropyl-β-D-thiogalactopyranoside (IPTG). lac repressor encoded by lacI
   5597..5837    +  promoter       U6 promoter: RNA polymerase III promoter for human U6 snRNA
   5864..5939    +  misc_RNA       gRNA scaffold: guide RNA scaffold for the Streptococcus pyogenes CRISPR/Cas9 system
>Addgene plasmid #149351 | pCAG-Venus-pA_U6-BbsI (pE057) | addgene full sequence | sequence record 305313 | Addgene NGS Result
CGACATTGATTATTGACTAGTTATTAATAGTAATCAATTACGGGGTCATTAGTTCATAGCCCATATATGG
AGTTCCGCGTTACATAACTTACGGTAAATGGCCCGCCTGGCTGACCGCCCAACGACCCCCGCCCATTGAC
GTCAATAATGACGTATGTTCCCATAGTAACGCCAATAGGGACTTTCCATTGACGTCAATGGGTGGAGTAT
TTACGGTAAACTGCCCACTTGGCAGTACATCAAGTGTATCATATGCCAAGTACGCCCCCTATTGACGTCA
ATGACGGTAAATGGCCCGCCTGGCATTATGCCCAGTACATGACCTTATGGGACTTTCCTACTTGGCAGTA
CATCTACGTATTAGTCATCGCTATTACCATGGTCGAGGTGAGCCCCACGTTCTGCTTCACTCTCCCCATC
TCCCCCCCCTCCCCACCCCCAATTTTGTATTTATTTATTTTTTAATTATTTTGTGCAGCGATGGGGGCGG
GGGGGGGGGGGGGGCGCGCGCCRGGGGGGGGGGGGGGGGGGGGGGGGSGGGGSGGGGSGRGGCGGAGAGG
TGCGGCGGCAGCCAATCAGAGCGGCGCGCTCCGAAAGTTTCCTTTTATGGCGAGGCGGCGGCGGCGGCGG
CCCTATAAAAAGCGAAGCGCGCGGCGGGCGGGAGTCGCTGCGCGCTGCCTTCGCCCCGTGCCCCGCTCCG
CCGCCGCCTCGCGCCGCCCGCCCCGGCTCTGACTGACCGCGTTACTCCCACAGGTGAGCGGGCGGGACGG
CCCTTCTCCTCCGGGCTGTAATTAGCGCTTGGTTTAATGACGGCTTGTTTCTTTTCTGTGGCTGCGTGAA
AGCCTTGAGGGGCTCCGGGAGGGCCCTTTGTGCGGGGGGAGCGGCTCGGGGGGTGCGTGCGTGTGTGTGT
GCGTGGGGAGCGCCGCGTGCGGCTCCGCGCTGCCCGGCGGCTGTGAGCGCTGCGGGCGCGGCGCGGGGCT
TTGTGCGCTCCGCAGTGTGCGCGAGGGGAGCGCGGCCGGGGGCGGTGCCCCGCGGTGCGGGGGGGGCTGC
GAGGGGAACAAAGGCTGCGTGCGGGGTGTGTGCGTGGGGGGGTGAGCAGGGGGTGTGGGCGCGTCGGTCG
GGCTGCAACCCCCCCTGCACCCCCCTCCCCGAGTTGCTGAGCACGGCCCGGCTTCGGGTGCGGGGCTCCG
TACGGGGCGTGGCGCGGGGCTCGCCGTGCCGGGCGGGGGGTGGCGGCAGGTGGGGGTGCCGGGCGGGGCG
GGGCCGCCTCGGGCCGGGGAGGGCTCGGGGGAGGGGCGCGGCGGCCCCCGGAGCGCCGGCGGCTGTCGAG
GCGCGGCGAGCCGCAGCCATTGCCTTTTATGGTAATCGTGCGAGAGGGCGCAGGGACTTCCTTTGTCCCA
AATCTGTGCGGAGCCGAAATCTGGGAGGCGCCGCCGCACCCCCTCTAGCGGGCGCGGGGCGAAGCGGTGC
GGCGCCGGCAGGAAGGAAATGGGCGGGGAGGGCCTTCGTGCGTCGCCGCGCCGCCGTCCCCTTCTCCCTC
TCCAGCCTCGGGGCTGTCCGCGGGGGGACGGCTGCCTTCGGGGGGGACGGGGCAGGGCGGGGTTCGGCTT
CTGGCGTGTGACCGGCGGCTCTAGAGCCTCTGCTAACCATGTTCATGCCTTCTTCTTTTTCCTACAGATC
CTTAATTAATAATACGACTCACTATAGGGGCCGCCACCATGCCCAAGAAGAAGAGGAAGGTGATGGTGAG
CAAGGGCGAGGAGCTGTTCACCGGGGTGGTGCCCATCCTGGTCGAGCTGGACGGCGACGTAAACGGCCAC
AAGTTCAGCGTGTCCGGCGAGGGCGAGGGCGATGCCACCTACGGCAAGCTGACCCTGAAGCTGATCTGCA
CCACCGGCAAGCTGCCCGTGCCCTGGCCCACCCTCGTGACCACCCTGGGCTACGGCCTGCAGTGCTTCGC
CCGCTACCCCGACCACATGAAGCAGCACGACTTCTTCAAGTCCGCCATGCCCGAAGGCTACGTCCAGGAG
CGCACCATCTTCTTCAAGGACGACGGCAACTACAAGACCCGCGCCGAGGTGAAGTTCGAGGGCGACACCC
TGGTGAACCGCATCGAGCTGAAGGGCATCGACTTCAAGGAGGACGGCAACATCCTGGGGCACAAGCTGGA
GTACAACTACAACAGCCACAACGTCTATATCACCGCCGACAAGCAGAAGAACGGCATCAAGGCCAACTTC
AAGATCCGCCACAACATCGAGGACGGCGGCGTGCAGCTCGCCGACCACTACCAGCAGAACACCCCCATCG
GCGACGGCCCCGTGCTGCTGCCCGACAACCACTACCTGAGCTACCAGTCCGCCCTGAGCAAAGACCCCAA
CGAGAAGCGCGATCACATGGTCCTGCTGGAGTTCGTGACCGCCGCCGGGATCACTCTCGGCATGGACGAG
CTGTACAAGGGCGGAGGCGGAGGCGGAGGCACGCGTAAATGATTGCAGATCCACTAGTTCTAGAGCTCGC
TGATCAGCCTCGACTGTGCCTTCTAGTTGCCAGCCATCTGTTGTTTGCCCCTCCCCCGTGCCTTCCTTGA
CCCTGGAAGGTGCCACTCCCACTGTCCTTTCCTAATAAAATGAGGAAATTGCATCGCATTGTCTGAGTAG
GTGTCATTCTATTCTGGGGGGTGGGGTGGGGCAGGACAGCAAGGGGGAGGATTGGGAAGAGAATAGCAGG
CATGCTGGGGATGCGGTGGGCTCTATGGCTTCTGAGGCGGAAAGAACCAGCTGGGCTCGAGGCTAGAGCG
GCCGCCACTGGCCGTCGTTTTACAACGTCGTGACTGGGAAAACCCTGGCGTTACCCAACTTAATCGCCTT
GCAGCACATCCCCCTTTCGCCAGCTGGCGTAATAGCGAAGAGGCCCGCACCGATCGCCCTTCCCAACAGT
TGCGCAGCCTGAATGGCGAATGGAAATTGTAAGCGTTAATATTTTGTTAAAATTCGCGTTAAATTTTTGT
TAAATCAGCTCATTTTTTAACCAATAGGCCGAAATCGGCAAAATCCCTTATAAATCAAAAGAATAGACCG
AGATAGGGT
[37 nt withheld, positions 3090-3126]
AAAGAACGTGGACTCCAACGTCAAAGG
[49 nt withheld, positions 3154-3202]
T
[91 nt withheld, positions 3204-3294]
G
[124 nt withheld, positions 3296-3419]
CAGGTGGCACTTTTCGGGGAAATGTGCGCGGAACCCCTATTTGTTTATTTTTCTAAATACATTCAAATAT
GTATCCGCTCATGAGACAATAACCCTGATAAATGCTTCAATAATATTGAAAAAGGAAGAGTATGAGTATT
CAACATTTCCGTGTCGCCCTTATTCCCTTTTTTGCGGCATTTTGCCTTCCTGTTTTTGCTCACCCAGAAA
CGCTGGTGAAAGTAAAAGATGCTGAAGATCAGTTGGGTGCACGAGTGGGTTACATCGAACTGGATCTCAA
CAGCGGTAAGATCCTTGAGAGTTTTCGCCCCGAAGAACGTTTTCCAATGATGAGCACTTTTAAAGTTCTG
CTATGTGGCGCGGTATTATCCCGTATTGACGCCGGGCAAGAGCAACTCGGTCGCCGCATACACTATTCTC
AGAATGACTTGGTTGAGTACTCACCAGTCACAGAAAAGCATCTTACGGATGGCATGACAGTAAGAGAATT
ATGCAGTGCTGCCATAACCATGAGTGATAACACTGCGGCCAACTTACTTCTGACAACGATCGGAGGACCG
AAGGAGCTAACCGCTTTTTTGCACAACATGGGGGATCATGTAACTCGCCTTGATCGTTGGGAACCGGAGC
TGAATGAAGCCATACCAAACGACGAGCGTGACACCACGATGCCTGTAGCAATGGCAACAACGTTGCGCAA
ACTATTAACTGGCGAACTACTTACTCTAGCTTCCCGGCAACAATTAATAGACTGGATGGAGGCGGATAAA
GTTGCAGGACCACTTCTGCGCTCGGCCCTTCCGGCTGGCTGGTTTATTGCTGATAAATCTGGAGCCGGTG
AGCGTGGGTCTCGCGGTATCATTGCAGCACTGGGGCCAGATGGTAAGCCCTCCCGTATCGTAGTTATCTA
CACGACGGGGAGTCAGGCAACTATGGATGAACGAAATAGACAGATCGCTGAGATAGGTGCCTCACTGATT
AAGCATTGGTAACTGTCAGACCAAGTTTACTCATATATACTTTAGATTGATTTAAAACTTCATTTTTAAT
TTAAAAGGATCTAGGTGAAGATCCTTTTTGATAATCTCATGACCAAAATCCCTTAACGTGAGTTTTCGTT
CCACTGAGCGTCAGACCCCGTAGAAAAGATCAAAGGATCTTCTTGAGATCCTTTTTTTCTGCGCGTAATC
TGCTGCTTGCAAACAAAAAAACCACCGCTACCAGCGGTGGTTTGTTTGCCGGATCAAGAGCTACCAACTC
TTTTTCCGAAGGTAACTGGCTTCAGCAGAGCGCAGATACCAAATACTGTTCTTCTAGTGTAGCCGTAGTT
AGGCCACCACTTCAAGAACTCTGTAGCACCGCCTACATACCTCGCTCTGCTAATCCTGTTACCAGTGGCT
GCTGCCAGTGGCGATAAGTCGTGTCTTACCGGGTTGGACTCAAGACGATAGTTACCGGATAAGGCGCAGC
GGTCGGGCTGAACGGGGGGTTCGTGCACACAGCCCAGCTTGGAGCGAACGACCTACACCGAACTGAGATA
CCTACAGCGTGAGCTATGAGAAAGCGCCACGCTTCCCGAAGGGAGAAAGGCGGACAGGTATCCGGTAAGC
GGCAGGGTCGGAACAGGAGAGCGCACGAGGGAGCTTCCAGGGGGAAACGCCTGGTATCTTTATAGTCCTG
TCGGGTTTCGCCACCTCTGACTTGAGCGTCGATTTTTGTGATGCTCGTCAGGGGGGCGGAGCCTATGGAA
AAACGCCAGCAACGCGGCCTTTTTACGGTTCCTGGCCTTTTGCTGGCCTTTTGCTCACATGTTCTTTCCT
GCGTTATCCCCTGATTCTGTGGATAACCGTATTACCGCCTTTGAGTGAGCTGATACCGCTCGCCGCAGCC
GAACGACCGAGCGCAGCGAGTCAGTGAGCGAGGAAGCGGAAGAGCGCCCAATACGCAAACCGCCTCTCCC
CGCGCGTTGGCCGATTCATTAATGCAGCTGGCACGACAGGTTTCCCGACTGGAAAGCGGGCAGTGAGCGC
AACGCAATTAATGTGAGTTAGCTCACTCATTAGGCACCCCAGGCTTTACACTTTATGCTTCCGGCTCGTA
TGTTGTGTGGAATTGTGAGCGGATAACAATTTCACACAGGAAACAGCTATGACCATGAGGCGCGCCCCCC
CTTCACCGAGGGCCTATTTCCCATGATTCCTTCATATTTGCATATACGATACAAGGCTGTTAGAGAGATA
ATTGGAATTAATTTGACTGTAAACACAAAGATATTAGTACAAAATACGTGACGTAGAAAGTAATAATTTC
TTGGGTAGTTTGCAGTTTTAAAATTATGTTTTAAAATGGACTATCATATGCTTACCGTAACTTGAAAGTA
TTTCGATTTCTTGGCTTTATATATCTTGTGGAAAGGACGAAACACCGGGTCTTCGAGAAGACCTGTTTTA
GAGCTAGAAATAGCAAGTTAAAATAAGGCTAGTCCGTTATCAACTTGAAAAAGTGGCACCGAGTCGGTGC
TTTTTTTGATCCAAGGGTGGGGCGCGCCGGATT
